>Addgene plasmid #167326 | Human_TFAM_HMGA_pET28 | addgene full sequence | sequence record 329822 | Addgene NGS Result
GGAATTGTGAGCGGATAACAATTCCCCTCTAGAAATAATTTTGTTTAACTTTAAGAAGGAGATATACCAT
GGGCAGCAGCCATCATCATCATCATCACAGCAGCGGCCTGGTGCCGCGCGGCAGCCATATGGCTAGCATG
ACTGGTGGACAGCAAATGGGTCGCGGATCCATGTCATCTGTCTTGGCAAGTTGTCCAAAGAAACCTGTAA
GTTCTTACCTTCGATTTTCTAAAGAACAACTACCCATATTTAAAGCTCAGAACCCAGATGCAAAAACTAC
AGAACTAATTAGAAGAATTGCCCAGCGTTGGAGGGAACTTCCTGATTCAAAGAAAAAAATATATCAAGAT
GCTTATAGGGCGGAGTGGCAGGTATATAAAGAAGAGATAAGCAGATTTAAAGAACAGCTAACTTAACTCG
AGCACCACCACCACCACCACTGAGATCCGGCTGCTAACAAAGCCCGAAAGGAAGCTGAGTTGGCTGCTGC
CACCGCTGAGCAATAACTAGCATAACCCCTTGGGGCCTCTAAACGGGTCTTGAGGGGTTTTTTGCTGAAA
GGAGGAACTATATCCGGATTGGCGAATGGG
[124 nt withheld, positions 591-714]
C
[91 nt withheld, positions 716-806]
A
[49 nt withheld, positions 808-856]
CCTTTGACGTTGGAGTCCACGTTCTTT
[37 nt withheld, positions 884-920]
ACCCTATCTCGGTCTATTCTTTTGATTTATAAGGGATTTTGCCGATTTCGGCCTATTGGTTAAAAAATGA
GCTGATTTAACAAAAATTTAACGCGAATTTTAACAAAATATTAACGCTTACAATTTAGGTGGCACTTTTC
GGGGAAATGTGCGCGGAACCCCTATTTGTTTATTTTTCTAAATACATTCAAATATGTATCCGCTCATGAA
TTAATTCTTAGAAAAACTCATCGAGCATCAAATGAAACTGCAATTTATTCATATCAGGATTATCAATACC
ATATTTTTGAAAAAGCCGTTTCTGTAATGAAGGAGAAAACTCACCGAGGCAGTTCCATAGGATGGCAAGA
TCCTGGTATCGGTCTGCGATTCCGACTCGTCCAACATCAATACAACCTATTAATTTCCCCTCGTCAAAAA
TAAGGTTATCAAGTGAGAAATCACCATGAGTGACGACTGAATCCGGTGAGAATGGCAAAAGTTTATGCAT
TTCTTTCCAGACTTGTTCAACAGGCCAGCCATTACGCTCGTCATCAAAATCACTCGCATCAACCAAACCG
TTATTCATTCGTGATTGCGCCTGAGCGAGACGAAATACGCGATCGCTGTTAAAAGGACAATTACAAACAG
GAATCGAATGCAACCGGCGCAGGAACACTGCCAGCGCATCAACAATATTTTCACCTGAATCAGGATATTC
TTCTAATACCTGGAATGCTGTTTTCCCGGGGATCGCAGTGGTGAGTAACCATGCATCATCAGGAGTACGG
ATAAAATGCTTGATGGTCGGAAGAGGCATAAATTCCGTCAGCCAGTTTAGTCTGACCATCTCATCTGTAA
CATCATTGGCAACGCTACCTTTGCCATGTTTCAGAAACAACTCTGGCGCATCGGGCTTCCCATACAATCG
ATAGATTGTCGCACCTGATTGCCCGACATTATCGCGAGCCCATTTATACCCATATAAATCAGCATCCATG
TTGGAATTTAATCGCGGCCTAGAGCAAGACGTTTCCCGTTGAATATGGCTCATAACACCCCTTGTATTAC
TGTTTATGTAAGCAGACAGTTTTATTGTTCATGACCAAAATCCCTTAACGTGAGTTTTCGTTCCACTGAG
CGTCAGACCCCGTAGAAAAGATCAAAGGATCTTCTTGAGATCCTTTTTTTCTGCGCGTAATCTGCTGCTT
GCAAACAAAAAAACCACCGCTACCAGCGGTGGTTTGTTTGCCGGATCAAGAGCTACCAACTCTTTTTCCG
AAGGTAACTGGCTTCAGCAGAGCGCAGATACCAAATACTGTCCTTCTAGTGTAGCCGTAGTTAGGCCACC
ACTTCAAGAACTCTGTAGCACCGCCTACATACCTCGCTCTGCTAATCCTGTTACCAGTGGCTGCTGCCAG
TGGCGATAAGTCGTGTCTTACCGGGTTGGACTCAAGACGATAGTTACCGGATAAGGCGCAGCGGTCGGGC
TGAACGGGGGGTTCGTGCACACAGCCCAGCTTGGAGCGAACGACCTACACCGAACTGAGATACCTACAGC
GTGAGCTATGAGAAAGCGCCACGCTTCCCGAAGGGAGAAAGGCGGACAGGTATCCGGTAAGCGGCAGGGT
CGGAACAGGAGAGCGCACGAGGGAGCTTCCAGGGGGAAACGCCTGGTATCTTTATAGTCCTGTCGGGTTT
CGCCACCTCTGACTTGAGCGTCGATTTTTGTGATGCTCGTCAGGGGGGCGGAGCCTATGGAAAAACGCCA
GCAACGCGGCCTTTTTACGGTTCCTGGCCTTTTGCTGGCCTTTTGCTCACATGTTCTTTCCTGCGTTATC
CCCTGATTCTGTGGATAACCGTATTACCGCCTTTGAGTGAGCTGATACCGCTCGCCGCAGCCGAACGACC
GAGCGCAGCGAGTCAGTGAGCGAGGAAGCGGAAGAGCGCCTGATGCGGTATTTTCTCCTTACGCATCTGT
GCGGTATTTCACACCGCAATGGTGCACTCTCAGTACAATCTGCTCTGATGCCGCATAGTTAAGCCAGTAT
ACACTCCGCTATCGCTACGTGACTGGGTCATGGCTGCGCCCCGACACCCGCCAACACCCGCTGACGCGCC
CTGACGGGCTTGTCTGCTCCCGGCATCCGCTTACAGACAAGCTGTGACCGTCTCCGGGAGCTGCATGTGT
CAGAGGTTTTCACCGTCATCACCGAAACGCGCGAGGCAGCTGCGGTAAAGCTCATCAGCGTGGTCGTGAA
GCGATTCACAGATGTCTGCCTGTTCATCCGCGTCCAGCTCGTTGAGTTTCTCCAGAAGCGTTAATGTCTG
GCTTCTGATAAAGCGGGCCATGTTAAGGGCGGTTTTTTCCTGTTTGGTCACTGATGCCTCCGTGTAAGGG
GGATTTCTGTTCATGGGGGTAATGATACCGATGAAACGAGAGAGGATGCTCACGATACGGGTTACTGATG
ATGAACATGCCCGGTTACTGGAACGTTGTGAGGGTAAACAACTGGCGGTATGGATGCGGCGGGACCAGAG
AAAAATCACTCAGGGTCAATGCCAGCGCTTCGTTAATACAGATGTAGGTGTTCCACAGGGTAGCCAGCAG
CATCCTGCGATGCAGATCCGGAACATAATGGTGCAGGGCGCTGACTTCCGCGTTTCCAGACTTTACGAAA
CACGGAAACCGAAGACCATTCATGTTGTTGCTCAGGTCGCAGACGTTTTGCAGCAGCAGTCGCTTCACGT
TCGCTCGCGTATCGGTGATTCATTCTGCTAACCAGTAAGGCAACCCCGCCAGCCTAGCCGGGTCCTCAAC
GACAGGAGCACGATCATGCGCACCCGTGGGGCCGCCATGCCGGCGATAATGGCCTGCTTCTCGCCGAAAC
GTTTGGTGGCGGGACCAGTGACGAAGGCTTGAGCGAGGGCGTGCAAGATTCCGAATACCGCAAGCGACAG
GCCGATCATCGTCGCGCTCCAGCGAAAGCGGTCCTCGCCGAAAATGACCCAGAGCGCTGCCGGCACCTGT
CCTACGAGTTGCATGATAAAGAAGACAGTCATAAGTGCGGCGACGATAGTCATGCCCCGCGCCCACCGGA
AGGAGCTGACTGGGTTGAAGGCTCTCAAGGGCATCGGTCGAGATCCCGGTGCCTAATGAGTGAGCTAACT
TACATTAATTGCGTTGCGCTCACTGCCCGCTTTCCAGTCGGGAAACCTGTCGTGCCAGCTGCATTAATGA
ATCGGCCAACGCGCGGGGAGAGGCGGTTTGCGTATTGGGCGCCAGGGTGGTTTTTCTTTTCACCAGTGAG
ACGGGCAACAGCTGATTGCCCTTCACCGCCTGGCCCTGAGAGAGTTGCAGCAAGCGGTCCACGCTGGTTT
GCCCCAGCAGGCGAAAATCCTGTTTGATGGTGGTTAACGGCGGGATATAACATGAGCTGTCTTCGGTATC
GTCGTATCCCACTACCGAGATATCCGCACCAACGCGCAGCCCGGACTCGGTAATGGCGCGCATTGCGCCC
AGCGCCATCTGATCGTTGGCAACCAGCATCGCAGTGGGAACGATGCCCTCATTCAGCATTTGCATGGTTT
GTTGAAAACCGGACATGGCACTCCAGTCGCCTTCCCGTTCCGCTATCGGCTGAATTTGATTGCGAGTGAG
ATATTTATGCCAGCCAGCCAGACGCAGACGCGCCGAGACAGAACTTAATGGGCCCGCTAACAGCGCGATT
TGCTGGTGACCCAATGCGACCAGATGCTCCACGCCCAGTCGCGTACCGTCTTCATGGGAGAAAATAATAC
TGTTGATGGGTGTCTGGTCAGAGACATCAAGAAATAACGCCGGAACATTAGTGCAGGCAGCTTCCACAGC
AATGGCATCCTGGTCATCCAGCGGATAGTTAATGATCAGCCCACTGACGCGTTGCGCGAGAAGATTGTGC
ACCGCCGCTTTACAGGCTTCGACGCCGCTTCGTTCTACCATCGACACCACCACGCTGGCACCCAGTTGAT
CGGCGCGAGATTTAATCGCCGCGACAATTTGCGACGGCGCGTGCAGGGCCAGACTGGAGGTGGCAACGCC
AATCAGCAACGACTGTTTGCCCGCCAGTTGTTGTGCCACGCGGTTGGGAATGTAATTCAGCTCCGCCATC
GCCGCTTCCACTTTTTCCCGCGTTTTCGCAGAAACGTGGCTGGCCTGGTTCACCACGCGGGAAACGGTCT
GATAAGAGACACCGGCATACTCTGCGACATCGTATAACGTTACTGGTTTCACATTCACCACCCTGAATTG
ACTCTCTTCCGGGCGCTATCATGCCATACCGCGAAAGGTTTTGCGCCATTCGATGGTGTCCGGGATCTCG
ACGCTCTCCCTTATGCGACTCCTGCATTAGGAAGCAGCCCAGTAGTAGGTTGAGGCCGTTGAGCACCGCC
GCCGCAAGGAATGGTGCATGCAAGGAGATGGCGCCCAACAGTCCCCCGGCCACGGGGCCTGCCACCATAC
CCACGCCGAAACAAGCGCTCATGAGCCCGAAGTGGCGAGCCCGATCTTCCCCATCGGTGATGTCGGCGAT
ATAGGCGCCAGCAACCGCACCTGTGGCGCCGGTGATGCCGGCCACGATGCGTCCGGCGTAGAGGATCGAG
ATCTCGATCCCGCGAAATTAATACGACTCACTATAGG
Features (pLannotate 1.2.2; 22 found; start..end, strand, type, name):
      1..25      +  protein_bind   lac operator: The lac repressor binds to the lac operator to inhibit transcription in E. coli. This inhibition can be relieved by adding lactose or isopropyl-β-D-thiogalactopyranoside (IPTG). lac repressor encoded by lacI
     40..62      +  RBS            RBS: efficient ribosome binding site from bacteriophage T7 gene 10 (Olins and Rangwala, 1989)
     81..97      +  CDS            capTEV™ (fragment): composite tag for in vivo biotinylation, TEV protease cleavage, and 6xHis tagging
    108..125     +  CDS            thrombin site: thrombin recognition and cleavage site
    129..161     +  CDS            T7 tag (gene 10 leader): leader peptide from bacteriophage T7 gene 10 promotes efficient translation in E. coli
    174..413     +  CDS            TFAM (fragment): TFAM_HUMAN - Also known as TCF6, TCF6L2. Experimental evidence at protein level: Swiss-Prot protein existence level 1. Binds to the mitochondrial light strand promoter and functions in mitochondrial transcription regulation (PubMed:29445193, PubMed:32183942). Component of the mitochondrial transcription initiation complex, composed at least of TFB2M, TFAM and POLRMT that is required for basal transcription of mitochondrial DNA (PubMed:29149603). In this complex, TFAM recruits POLRMT to a specific promoter whereas TFB2M induces structural changes in POLRMT to enable promoter opening and trappin
    423..440     +  CDS            9xHis (fragment): 9xHis affinity tag
    450..499     +  CDS            SET1 (fragment): solubility-enhancement tag derived from T7 phage gene 10B
    507..554     +  terminator     T7 terminator: transcription terminator for bacteriophage T7 RNA polymerase
    591..1019    +  rep_origin     f1 ori (sequence partly withheld): f1 bacteriophage origin of replication; arrow indicates direction of (+) strand synthesis
   1072..1129    +  promoter       AmpR promoter (fragment): bla
   1138..1953    -  CDS            KanR: aminoglycoside phosphotransferase; aph(3')-Ia; confers resistance to kanamycin in bacteria or G418 (Geneticin®) in eukaryotes
   2075..2663    +  rep_origin     ori: high-copy-number ColE1/pMB1/pBR322/pUC origin of replication
   2849..2988    -  misc_feature   bom: basis of mobility region from pBR322
   3090..3281    -  CDS            rop: Rop protein, which maintains plasmids at low copy number; rop
   3298..3678    +  CDS            YPB1_ECOLX: Protein predicted: Swiss-Prot protein existence level 4. From Escherichia coli.
   3750..4041    -  CDS            TcR (fragment): tetracycline efflux protein; tet; confers resistance to tetracycline
   4056..4077    -  protein_bind   CAP binding site: CAP binding activates transcription in the presence of cAMP. E. coli catabolite activator protein
   4090..5172    -  CDS            lacI: lac repressor; lacI; The lac repressor binds to the lac operator to inhibit transcription in E. coli. This inhibition can be relieved by adding lactose or isopropyl-β-D-thiogalactopyranoside (IPTG).
   5173..5250    -  promoter       lacI promoter: lacI
   5258..5537    -  CDS            TcR (fragment): tetracycline efflux protein; tet; confers resistance to tetracycline
   5559..5577    +  promoter       T7 promoter: promoter for bacteriophage T7 RNA polymerase
