[The description below was written by a language model from this plasmid's Addgene catalogue record and pLannotate feature annotations shown in this document.]
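Description:
Human_TFAM_HMGA_pET28 is a bacterial expression plasmid built on the Novagen pET28a backbone for producing a truncated form of human mitochondrial transcription factor A (TFAM) in E. coli. The insert, cloned between BamHI and XhoI, is a roughly 246 bp fragment encoding only the HMG box A domain (residues 43–122). It is transcribed from a T7 promoter followed by a lac operator and the T7 gene 10 ribosome binding site, and ends at the T7 terminator. A plasmid-borne lacI gene with its own promoter supplies lac repressor, so expression is held off until induced with IPTG in a host that provides T7 RNA polymerase. Upstream of the insert the backbone contributes an N-terminal 6xHis tag, a thrombin cleavage site and the T7 tag leader, allowing metal-affinity purification and optional tag removal. The feature table also detects the backbone's downstream His-coding stretch after the insert. Whether it is translated depends on a stop codon in the insert, which the record does not state.

The plasmid is selected with kanamycin through the aph(3')-Ia gene and replicates from a pBR322-type ColE1 origin accompanied by the bom region and rop. The catalogue lists it as high copy, although rop normally lowers copy number. An f1 origin is also present, and the short tetracycline-resistance and AmpR promoter fragments are backbone remnants rather than functional markers. The sequenced record is 5,577 nt, somewhat larger than the 5,173 bp total given in the catalogue. The construct comes from work on the phase-separation-driven self-assembly of mitochondrial nucleoids, which suggests the recombinant domain was used to compare its behaviour with full-length TFAM and other mutants.
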