Addgene plasmid #167326: Human_TFAM_HMGA_pET28
Purpose: Expresses TFAM HMGA mutant in bacterial cells
Depositing lab: Tom Misteli. Depositing organization: National Cancer Institute (NCI). Publication: Self-assembly of multi-component mitochondrial nucleoids via phase separation. Feric M, Demarest TG, Tian J, Croteau DL, Bohr VA, Misteli T. EMBO J. 2021 Mar 15;40(6):e107165. doi: 10.15252/embj.2020107165. Epub 2021 Feb 23. PubMed 33619770.
Backbone
  Vector backbone: pET28a
  Backbone manufacturer: Novagen
  Backbone size w/o insert (bp): 4927
  Total vector size (bp): 5173
  Vector type: Bacterial Expression
Growth in bacteria
  Bacterial resistance: Kanamycin, 50 μg/mL
  Growth temperature: 37°C
  Growth strain: DH5alpha
  Copy number: High Copy
Gene/Insert
  Gene/Insert name: TFAM (alt name: Mitochondrial transcription factor A)
  Species: H. sapiens (human)
  Insert size (bp): 246
  Mutation: Truncation mutant containing HMGA domain (43-122)
  GenBank ID: NM_003201.3
  Entrez Gene: TFAM (a.k.a. MTDPS15, MTTF1, MTTFA, TCF6, TCF6L1, TCF6L2, TCF6L3)
  Promoter: T7
  Tag / fusion protein: 6XHis (N terminal on backbone)
  Cloning method: Restriction Enzyme; 5′ cloning site BamHI (unknown if destroyed); 3′ cloning site XhoI (unknown if destroyed)
  Sequencing primers: 5′ T7; 3′ T7 Terminal
Terms and licenses: Academic/Nonprofit Terms; Industry Terms: Not Available to Industry
Depositor comments: Please visit https://www.biorxiv.org/content/10.1101/822858v4 for BioRxiv preprint
How to cite: Human_TFAM_HMGA_pET28 was a gift from Tom Misteli (Addgene plasmid # 167326 ; http://n2t.net/addgene:167326 ; RRID:Addgene_167326)
